>Addgene plasmid #228179 | SP_F5 | addgene full sequence | sequence record 452507 | Addgene NGS Result
TCGGTCTCATATGGCCCCAGCAGCGTGGTTGCGTTCCGCTGCGGCCAGGGCTTTGCTTCCCCCCATGTTA
CTGTTACTACTTCAGCCCCCTCCGTTACTGGCGAGGGCCGCCCCTTGAGACCAGACCAATAAAAAACGCC
CGGCGGCAACCGAGCGTTCTGAACAAATCCAGATGGAGTTCTGAGGTCATTACTGGATCTATCAACAGGA
GTCCAAGCGAGCTCGATATCAAATTACGCCCCGCCCTGCCACTCATCGCAGTACTGTTGTAATTCATTAA
GCATTCTGCCGACATGGAAGCCATCACAAACGGCATGATGAACCTGAATCGCCAGCGGCATCAGCACCTT
GTCGCCTTGCGTATAATATTTGCCCATGGTGAAAACGGGGGCGAAGAAGTTGTCCATATTGGCCACGTTT
AAATCAAAACTGGTGAAACTCACCCAGGGATTGGCTGAAACGAAAAACATATTCTCAATAAACCCTTTAG
GGAAATAGGCCAGGTTTTCACCGTAACACGCCACATCTTGCGAATATATGTGTAGAAACTGCCGGAAATC
GTCGTGGTATTCACTCCAGAGCGATGAAAACGTTTCAGTTTGCTCATGGAAAACGGTGTAACAAGGGTGA
ACACTATCCCATATCACCAGCTCACCGTCTTTCATTGCCATACGAAATTCCGGATGAGCATTCATCAGGC
GGGCAAGAATGTGAATAAAGGCCGGATAAAACTTGTGCTTATTTTTCTTTACGGTCTTTAAAAAGGCCGT
AATATCCAGCTGAACGGTCTGGTTATAGGTACATTGAGCAACTGACTGAAATGCCTCAAAATGTTCTTTA
CGATGCCATTGGGATATATCAACGGTGGTATATCCAGTGATTTTTTTCTCCATTTTAGCTTCCTTAGCTC
CTGAAAATCTCGATAACTCAAAAAATACGCCCGGTAGTGATCTTATTTCATTATGGTGAAAGTTGGAACC
TCTTACGTGCCCGATCAATCATGACCAAAATCCCTTAACGTGAGTTTTCGTTCCACTGAGCGTCAGACCC
CGTAGAAAAGATCAAAGGATCTTCTTGAGATCCTTTTTTTCTGCGCGTAATCTGCTGCTTGCAAACAAAA
AAACCACCGCTACCAGCGGTGGTTTGTTTGCCGGATCAAGAGCTACCAACTCTTTTTCCGAAGGTAACTG
GCTTCAGCAGAGCGCAGATACCAAATACTGTTCTTCTAGTGTAGCCGTAGTTAGGCCACCACTTCAAGAA
CTCTGTAGCACCGCCTACATACCTCGCTCTGCTAATCCTGTTACCAGTGGCTGCTGCCAGTGGCGATAAG
TCGTGTCTTACCGGGTTGGACTCAAGACGATAGTTACCGGATAAGGCGCAGCGGTCGGGCTGAACGGGGG
GTTCGTGCACACAGCCCAGCTTGGAGCGAACGACCTACACCGAACTGAGATACCTACAGCGTGAGCTATG
AGAAAGCGCCACGCTTCCCGAAGGGAGAAAGGCGGACAGGTATCCGGTAAGCGGCAGGGTCGGAACAGGA
GAGCGCACGAGGGAGCTTCCAGGGGGAAACGCCTGGTATCTTTATAGTCCTGTCGGGTTTCGCCACCTCT
GACTTGAGCGTCGATTTTTGTGATGCTCGTCAGGGGGGCGGAGCCTATGGAAAAACGCCAGCAACGCGGC
CTTTTTACGGTTCCTGGCCTTTTGCTGGCCTTTTGCTCACATGTTCTTTCCTGCGTTATCCCCTGATTCT
GTGGATAACCGTAG
Features (pLannotate 1.2.2; 5 found; start..end, strand, type, name):
     11..121     +  CDS            MMP11 (fragment): MMP11_HUMAN - Also known as STMY3. Experimental evidence at protein level: Swiss-Prot protein existence level 1. May play an important role in the progression of epithelial malignancies. From Homo sapiens (Human).
    129..163     -  terminator     lambda t0 terminator: minimal transcription terminator from phage lambda (Scholtissek and Grosse, 1987)
    237..893     -  CDS            cat: CAT_ECOLX - Experimental evidence at protein level: Swiss-Prot protein existence level 1. This enzyme is an effector of chloramphenicol resistance in bacteria. From Escherichia coli. This protein is used as a marker in many commonly used cloning vectors, such as pACYC184.
    894..991     -  promoter       cat promoter: promoter of the E. coli cat gene encoding chloramphenicol acetyltransferase
   1075..1663    +  rep_origin     ori: high-copy-number ColE1/pMB1/pBR322/pUC origin of replication
