[The description below was written by a language model from this plasmid's Addgene catalogue record and pLannotate feature annotations shown in this document.]
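Description:
SP_F5 is a small (about 1.8 kb) synthetic-biology part plasmid built on the pYTK001 entry vector of the MoClo Yeast Toolkit. It is a storage and donor vector for Golden Gate assembly, not an expression construct. It is maintained in E. coli through a high-copy ColE1/pUC-type origin of replication and selected with chloramphenicol, with resistance provided by the cat (chloramphenicol acetyltransferase) gene driven by its native cat promoter. A minimal phage lambda t0 terminator lies between the insert and the resistance cassette. No yeast origin, yeast marker or promoter for the insert is annotated, which fits its role as a part that only becomes functional once it is assembled into a larger transcription unit.

The payload is the secretion signal peptide of human MMP11 (stromelysin-3), covering roughly the first 33 residues of the protein and codon-optimised for Saccharomyces cerevisiae. The feature table detects it as a short MMP11 fragment of about 110 bp. According to the record, the insert is released with BsaI and is formatted as a "3a*" part, an N-terminal coding position that allows it to be joined upstream of a protein of interest alongside other Yeast Toolkit components. The BsaI sites themselves are not annotated in the feature table.

The plasmid is intended for combinatorial Golden Gate assembly. In this approach, many candidate signal peptides are paired with recombinant proteins to identify the combinations that direct the most efficient secretion in yeast. The associated work carried out this screening at high throughput using an engineered biosensor.
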