Addgene plasmid #228179: SP_F5
Purpose: Plasmid contains the secretion signal peptide sequence of the human MMP11 gene for use in Combinatorial Golden Gate Assembly (BsaI restriction sites).
Depositing lab: Joseph Brock. Depositing organization: Australian National University. Publication: High-throughput optimisation of protein secretion in yeast via an engineered biosensor. Cleaver A, Luo R, Smith OB, Murphy L, Schwessinger B, Brock J. Trends Biotechnol. 2025 Apr;43(4):838-867. doi: 10.1016/j.tibtech.2024.11.010. Epub 2024 Dec 13. PubMed 39674781.
Backbone
  Vector backbone: pYTK001
  Backbone manufacturer: John Dueber, Addgene plasmid #65108
  Vector type: Synthetic Biology
Growth in bacteria
  Bacterial resistance: Chloramphenicol, 25 μg/mL
  Growth temperature: 37°C
  Growth strain: DH5alpha
  Copy number: High Copy
Gene/Insert
  Gene/Insert name: sp_P24347_MMP11_HUMAN:0-33 (alt name: Uniprot: P24347)
  Species: H. sapiens (human)
  Cloning method: Golden Gate
Terms and licenses: Academic/Nonprofit Terms; Industry Terms: Not Available to Industry
Depositor comments: Signal peptides direct recombinant protein secretion in yeast. Codon optimised for expression in S. cerevisiae. This part is designed for use with components from the MoClo Yeast Toolkit (Lee et al. 2015). This insert is a 3a* component, see Williams et al. 2024 for more detail.
How to cite: SP_F5 was a gift from Joseph Brock (Addgene plasmid # 228179 ; http://n2t.net/addgene:228179 ; RRID:Addgene_228179)
